>Addgene plasmid #220610 | pAAV-hSyn-DIO-FLAG-KORD-P2A-ArgiNLS-AausFP1 | addgene full sequence | sequence record 441133 | Addgene NGS Result
CCTGCAGGCAGCTGCGCGCTCGCTCGCTCACTGAGGCCGCCCGGGCGTCGGGCGACCTTTGGTCGCCCGG
CCTCAGTGAGCGAGCGAGCGCGCAGAGAGGGAGTGGCCAACTCCATCACTAGGGGTTCCTGCGGCCGCAC
GCGTAGTGCAAGTGGGTTTTAGGACCAGGATGAGGCGGGGTGGGGGTGCCTACCTGACGACCGACCCCGA
CCCACTGGACAAGCACCCAACCCCCATTCCCCAAATTGCGCATCCCCTATCAGAGAGGGGGAGGGGAAAC
AGGATGCGGCGAGGCGCGTGCGCACTGCCAGCTTCAGCACCGCGGACAGTGCCTTCGCCCCCGCCTGGCG
GCGCGCGCCACCGCCGCCTCAGCACTGAAGGCGCGCTGACGTCACTCGCCGGTCCCCCGCAAACTCCCCT
TCCCGGCCACCTTGGTCGCGTCCGCGCCGCCGCCGGCCCAGCCGGACCGCACCACGCGAGGCGCGAGATA
GGGGGGCACGGGCGCGACCATCTGCGCTGCGGCGCCGGCGACTCAGCGCTGCCTCAGTCTGCGGTGGGCA
GCGGAGGAGTCGTGTCGTGCCTGAGAGCGCAGTCTAGAGTCGACTCCGGAATAACTTCGTATAGGATACT
TTATACGAAGTTATGCAGAATGGTAGCTGGATTGTAGCTGCTATTAGCAATATGAAACCTCTTAATAACT
TCGTATAGCATACATTATACGAAGTTATGGCGCGCCTTAGGCGTAGGCGGTCTTGCAGTCGATGGCTCTG
AACACTTCCACCACGTTCATGTGGTCCCGGGTTTCTTTAGGGTCCTTGCTCAGGATGGTGTGGGCCTGAA
TGTGGTGATAGTGAGGGATGTCCACGGGGCCACCTCCGAGAGGGGTATTCAGCTGCTGGTGAGCAGCAAT
GATCTGGCCTCCGCCGATCACGTCGTGCACAATGTTGATGTAGCACTTGATGCCGTTGTTCTGCACGTCG
GGCAGCACGTAGATGCAGTGCGGGTTGTAGTTGAACTCAAGTTTCTTGCCCAGGATGTTGCCGCCTTTCT
TGAAGCCGCTGCCGTTCAGGGTCACTCTGTTGTACACGGAGCCCTTCTCGTAGGTCACTTCGGCTCTGGT
CTTGTACACGCCGTCGTTCTCGAAGGTGATGGTTCTCTCTTGCACGTAGCCCTCAGGCATGGCGCTCTTG
GGGTAGTCCTTGATGTCGTTGGGATACTTGGCGAAGCACTGGGCGCCGTATGTCACTGTGGTCAGGATGC
TGCTCCAAGGCACAGGCAGTTCGCCGGTTGTGCAGATGAAGCTGGCCTCGATCTTTCCGGTATTGGCGTC
GCCGTGTCCTTTGCCTCTGACGCTGAACTTCATGCCTTCCACGTCGCCTTCCATTTCCACCACATAGGGG
ATCTTCTCGCGGAACAGCAGGGCGCCATAAGACATGGTGGCCACAGGGGATCCCGTTCGACGGCGCCGCC
GCCTTCTCACCTTCTTTTTCTTTGCTATGCTCATCTGCTTCTGGGGAGCCACCCTTTTCATAGGACCGGG
GTTTTCTTCCACGTCTCCTGCTTGCTTTAACAGAGAGAAGTTCGTGGCTCCGGATCCTACTGGTTTATTC
ATCCCATCGATGTCCCTCAGGTAAGCAGGATCCTGAACTGTATTTCGGACTCTGCTAGTGCTCTGCCGCT
CCATCCTCATCTTCAGTGGAAAGCAGAAGTCCCGGAAACACCGCTTGAAGTTTTCATCAAGAAAGGCGTA
GAGAATGGGATTCAGGCTACTGTTGGTATAGCCTAAGGCGATGCAGAAGTAATAGCTGGAGAGAGCAGCT
GTGCTGTGGGAGGTGCTCCCCAGAGCCTCCACCAGGATGAATATGTGAATGGGAGTCCAGCAGACGACGA
AGACTGCCACCACCACCAGGACCAGTCTGGTGATCCTACGCAGGTTGCGATCTTTCTCTCGGGAGCCAGA
AAGGAGCCGGACGCTCTTGAGACGCAGGATCATCAGGGTGTAGCAGACGATGATGATGAGGACAGGGATC
ACGAAGGCAAAGATGAAGACGCAGATCTTCATGAAGAGGTCCCACCAGGAGTAGTCATCATCTGGGAACT
GCAAGGAGCACTCAATGACATCGACGTCTTCCCTGACTTTGGTGCCTCCAAGGACTATTGCAGAGATGCC
AACAGATGACGACAGCAGCCAGATGCAGATATTGATGATCTTTGCCTTCAAGGGTGTGCGGAAGTCCAAA
GCCTTCACGGGGTGGCACACGGCAATGTAGCGGTCCACGCTCATCATGGTCAAGGTGAAGATGCTGGTGA
ACATGTTGTAGTAATTAATGGAAATTACTATCTTGCACAGCACATCCCCAAAAGGCCAGGAATTCATCAA
GTAGACCGTACTCTGAAAGGGCATGGTTGTAGTAACTAAAGCATCTGCCAAAGCCAGGTTAAATATGTAA
ATGTTGGTTGCTGTCTTCATCTTTGTGTATCGGATGATCACGAACATGACCAGCGAGTTGCCCACCAAGC
CCACGACGAACACTACGGAGTAGACCGCCGTGATGATGACCGGGATGGCCGGGGAGATGTGCGCGGGCTC
CAGCTGCGCGTCCTCCGAGCCGGCGCTGCCGTTGCTGTCGGGCTCGGCCCAGCCGGGAAACCAGGCGCTG
CTGTTGGGGGGCAGGCAGGCGCTCGGGGCGCAGGTAGGGCCCGGCTCCCCGCGGAAGATCTGAATCGGGG
ATTCATTTAAATCTTCTTCTGATAATAATTTTTGTTCTAATGCATCTCGAGTGGATCCGAGCTCTGAATT
CTCACCGATATCTTTATCATCATCATCTTTATAATCCATGGTGGCGCTAGCATAACTTCGTATAAAGTAT
CCTATACGAAGTTATTTGCCTTAACCCAGAAATTATCACTGTTATTCTTTAGAATGGTGCAAAGAATAAC
TTCGTATAATGTATGCTATACGAAGTTATGAATTCGATATCAAGCTTATCGATATCGAATTCCGCTCGAG
ATAATCAACCTCTGGATTACAAAATTTGTGAAAGATTGACTGGTATTCTTAACTATGTTGCTCCTTTTAC
GCTATGTGGATACGCTGCTTTAATGCCTTTGTATCATGCTATTGCTTCCCGTATGGCTTTCATTTTCTCC
TCCTTGTATAAATCCTGGTTAGTTCTTGCCACGGCGGAACTCATCGCCGCCTGCCTTGCCCGCTGCTGGA
CAGGGGCTCGGCTGTTGGGCACTGACAATTCCGTGGTGTTTATTTGTGAAATTTGTGATGCTATTGCTTT
ATTTGTAACCATCTAGCTTTATTTGTGAAATTTGTGATGCTATTGCTTTATTTGTAACCATTATAAGCTG
CAATAAACAAGTTAACAACAACAATTGCATTCATTTTATGTTTCAGGTTCAGGGGGAGATGTGGGAGGTT
TTTTAAAGCGGCCGCCACGTGCGGACCGAGCGGCCGCAGGAACCCCTAGTGATGGAGTTGGCCACTCCCT
CTCTGCGCGCTCGCTCGCTCACTGAGGCCGGGCGACCAAAGGTCGCCCGACGCCCGGGCTTTGCCCGGGC
GGCCTCAGTGAGCGAGCGAGCGCGCAGCTGCCTGCAGGGGCGCCTGATGCGGTATTTTCTCCTTACGCAT
CTGTGCGGTATTTCACACCGCATA
[95 nt withheld, positions 3665-3759]
T
[46 nt withheld, positions 3761-3806]
C
[141 nt withheld, positions 3808-3948]
CCTTTGACGTTGGAGTCCACGTTCTTT
[37 nt withheld, positions 3976-4012]
ACTCTATCTCGGGCTATTCTTTTGATTTATAAGGGATTTTGCCGATTTCGGTCTATTGGTTAAAAAATGA
GCTGATTTAACAAAAATTTAACGCGAATTTTAACAAAATATTAACGTTTACAATTTTATGGTGCACTCTC
AGTACAATCTGCTCTGATGCCGCATAGTTAAGCCAGCCCCGACACCCGCCAACACCCGCTGACGCGCCCT
GACGGGCTTGTCTGCTCCCGGCATCCGCTTACAGACAAGCTGTGACCGTCTCCGGGAGCTGCATGTGTCA
GAGGTTTTCACCGTCATCACCGAAACGCGCGAGACGAAAGGGCCTCGTGATACGCCTATTTTTATAGGTT
AATGTCATGATAATAATGGTTTCTTAGACGTCAGGTGGCACTTTTCGGGGAAATGTGCGCGGAACCCCTA
TTTGTTTATTTTTCTAAATACATTCAAATATGTATCCGCTCATGAGACAATAACCCTGATAAATGCTTCA
ATAATATTGAAAAAGGAAGAGTATGAGTATTCAACATTTCCGTGTCGCCCTTATTCCCTTTTTTGCGGCA
TTTTGCCTTCCTGTTTTTGCTCACCCAGAAACGCTGGTGAAAGTAAAAGATGCTGAAGATCAGTTGGGTG
CACGAGTGGGTTACATCGAACTGGATCTCAACAGCGGTAAGATCCTTGAGAGTTTTCGCCCCGAAGAACG
TTTTCCAATGATGAGCACTTTTAAAGTTCTGCTATGTGGCGCGGTATTATCCCGTATTGACGCCGGGCAA
GAGCAACTCGGTCGCCGCATACACTATTCTCAGAATGACTTGGTTGAGTACTCACCAGTCACAGAAAAGC
ATCTTACGGATGGCATGACAGTAAGAGAATTATGCAGTGCTGCCATAACCATGAGTGATAACACTGCGGC
CAACTTACTTCTGACAACGATCGGAGGACCGAAGGAGCTAACCGCTTTTTTGCACAACATGGGGGATCAT
GTAACTCGCCTTGATCGTTGGGAACCGGAGCTGAATGAAGCCATACCAAACGACGAGCGTGACACCACGA
TGCCTGTAGCAATGGCAACAACGTTGCGCAAACTATTAACTGGCGAACTACTTACTCTAGCTTCCCGGCA
ACAATTAATAGACTGGATGGAGGCGGATAAAGTTGCAGGACCACTTCTGCGCTCGGCCCTTCCGGCTGGC
TGGTTTATTGCTGATAAATCTGGAGCCGGTGAGCGTGGGTCTCGCGGTATCATTGCAGCACTGGGGCCAG
ATGGTAAGCCCTCCCGTATCGTAGTTATCTACACGACGGGGAGTCAGGCAACTATGGATGAACGAAATAG
ACAGATCGCTGAGATAGGTGCCTCACTGATTAAGCATTGGTAACTGTCAGACCAAGTTTACTCATATATA
CTTTAGATTGATTTAAAACTTCATTTTTAATTTAAAAGGATCTAGGTGAAGATCCTTTTTGATAATCTCA
TGACCAAAATCCCTTAACGTGAGTTTTCGTTCCACTGAGCGTCAGACCCCGTAGAAAAGATCAAAGGATC
TTCTTGAGATCCTTTTTTTCTGCGCGTAATCTGCTGCTTGCAAACAAAAAAACCACCGCTACCAGCGGTG
GTTTGTTTGCCGGATCAAGAGCTACCAACTCTTTTTCCGAAGGTAACTGGCTTCAGCAGAGCGCAGATAC
CAAATACTGTTCTTCTAGTGTAGCCGTAGTTAGGCCACCACTTCAAGAACTCTGTAGCACCGCCTACATA
CCTCGCTCTGCTAATCCTGTTACCAGTGGCTGCTGCCAGTGGCGATAAGTCGTGTCTTACCGGGTTGGAC
TCAAGACGATAGTTACCGGATAAGGCGCAGCGGTCGGGCTGAACGGGGGTTCGTGCACACAGCCCAGCTT
GGAGCGAACGACCTACACCGAACTGAGATACCTACAGCGTGAGCTATGAGAAAGCGCCACGCTTCCCGAA
GGGAGAAAGGCGGACAGGTATCCGGTAAGCGGCAGGGTCGGAACAGGAGAGCGCACGAGGGAGCTTCCAG
GGGGAAACGCCTGGTATCTTTATAGTCCTGTCGGGTTTCGCCACCTCTGACTTGAGCGTCGATTTTTGTG
ATGCTCGTCAGGGGGGCGGAGCCTATGGAAAAACGCCAGCAACGCGGCCTTTTTACGGTTCCTGGCCTTT
TGCTGGCCTTTTGCTCACATGT
Features (pLannotate 1.2.2; 25 found; start..end, strand, type, name):
     12..39      +  repeat_region  AAV2 ITR (fragment): inverted terminal repeat of adeno-associated virus serotype 2 inverted
     68..95      +  repeat_region  AAV2 ITR (fragment): inverted terminal repeat of adeno-associated virus serotype 2 inverted
    145..592     +  promoter       hSyn promoter: human synapsin I promoter; confers neuron-specific expression (Kügler et al., 2003)
    611..644     +  protein_bind   lox2272: Cre-mediated recombination occurs in the 8-bp core sequence (GGATACTT). lox2272 sites are compatible with each other, but incompatible with loxP or loxN sites (Lee and Saito, 1988). Cre recombinase
    645..694     -  intron         β-globin intron (fragment): internally truncated intron from human β-globin
    695..728     +  protein_bind   loxP: Cre-mediated recombination occurs in the 8-bp core sequence (GCATACAT). Cre recombinase
    740..1435    -  CDS            AausFP1: AausFP1 is a basic (constitutively fluorescent) green fluorescent protein published in 2019, derived from Aequorea australis. It has low acid sensitivity.
   1532..1588    -  CDS            P2A: 2A peptide from porcine teschovirus-1 polyprotein Eukaryotic ribosomes fail to insert a peptide bond between the Gly and Pro residues, yielding separate polypeptides.
   1598..2734    -  CDS            OPRK1: OPRK_HUMAN - Also known as OPRK. Experimental evidence at protein level: Swiss-Prot protein existence level 1. G-protein coupled opioid receptor that functions as receptor for endogenous alpha-neoendorphins and dynorphins, but has low affinity for beta-endorphins. Also functions as receptor for various synthetic opioids and for the psychoactive diterpene salvinorin A. Ligand binding causes a conformation change that triggers signaling via guanine nucleotide-binding proteins (G proteins) and modulates the activity of down-stream effectors, such as adenylate cyclase. Signaling leads to the inhib
   2852..2885    -  protein_bind   lox2272: Cre-mediated recombination occurs in the 8-bp core sequence (GGATACTT). lox2272 sites are compatible with each other, but incompatible with loxP or loxN sites (Lee and Saito, 1988). Cre recombinase
   2886..2935    -  intron         β-globin intron (fragment): internally truncated intron from human β-globin
   2936..2969    -  protein_bind   loxP: Cre-mediated recombination occurs in the 8-bp core sequence (GCATACAT). Cre recombinase
   2970..2994    +  misc_feature   MCS (fragment): pBluescript multiple cloning site
   3013..3170    +  misc_feature   WPRE (fragment): woodchuck hepatitis virus posttranscriptional regulatory element
   3176..3260    +  misc_feature   WPRE (fragment): woodchuck hepatitis virus posttranscriptional regulatory element
   3259..3302    -  polyA_signal   SV40 poly(A) signal (fragment): SV40 polyadenylation signal
   3306..3373    -  polyA_signal   SV40 poly(A) signal (fragment): SV40 polyadenylation signal
   3468..3608    +  repeat_region  AAV2 ITR: inverted terminal repeat of adeno-associated virus serotype 2 inverted
   3613..3664    -  misc_feature   bom (fragment): basis of mobility region from pBR322
   3683..4138    +  rep_origin     f1 ori (sequence partly withheld): f1 bacteriophage origin of replication; arrow indicates direction of (+) strand synthesis
   4139..4188    -  misc_feature   bom (fragment): basis of mobility region from pBR322
   4290..4325    -  CDS            rop (fragment): Rop protein, which maintains plasmids at low copy number; rop
   4420..4524    +  promoter       AmpR promoter: bla
   4525..5385    +  CDS            AmpR: β-lactamase; bla; confers resistance to ampicillin, carbenicillin, and related antibiotics
   5556..6143    +  rep_origin     ori: high-copy-number ColE1/pMB1/pBR322/pUC origin of replication
