[The description below was written by a language model from this plasmid's Addgene catalogue record and pLannotate feature annotations shown in this document.]
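Description:
pAAV-hSyn-DIO-FLAG-KORD-P2A-ArgiNLS-AausFP1 is an adeno-associated virus transfer plasmid (about 6.2 kb) for neuron-restricted, Cre-dependent expression in mammalian cells, built on a pAAV-EF1a-FlpO-derived backbone. It is maintained in E. coli through a high-copy ColE1/pUC-type origin and selected with ampicillin via the β-lactamase gene; an f1 phage origin is also present. The expression cassette lies between AAV2 inverted terminal repeats, which allow it to be packaged into recombinant AAV particles. In the annotation the upstream ITR is detected only as short fragments, while the downstream ITR is called in full.

The human synapsin I (hSyn) promoter drives the cassette. Downstream of it, the coding region sits in reverse orientation between paired lox2272 and loxP sites arranged head-to-head, the standard DIO (double-floxed inverted open reading frame) design. Without Cre the insert is antisense and not expressed. Cre recombination inverts it and then excises one site of each pair, locking it in the sense orientation. The open reading frame encodes a FLAG-tagged KORD, an inhibitory DREADD derived from the human kappa-opioid receptor (annotated as OPRK1), followed by a P2A ribosome-skipping peptide and the green fluorescent protein AausFP1 carrying an N-terminal arginine-rich nuclear localization signal (ArgiNLS). The receptor and reporter are therefore made as separate polypeptides from one transcript, and the nuclear-targeted fluorescence is intended to aid discrimination and image segmentation of single cells. WPRE fragments and SV40 polyadenylation signal fragments follow the cassette. The construct is intended for chemogenetic silencing of Cre-defined neuronal populations while labelling the transduced cells.
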