Addgene plasmid #220610: pAAV-hSyn-DIO-FLAG-KORD-P2A-ArgiNLS-AausFP1
Purpose: Neuron-specific, Cre-dependent co-expression of FLAG-tagged inhibitory KORD DREADD receptor, and a single-cell discriminating version of AausFP1 as a reporter
Depositing lab: Sam Golden. Depositing organization: University of Washington. Publication: An arginine-rich nuclear localization signal (ArgiNLS) strategy for streamlined image segmentation of single cells. Szelenyi ER, Navarrete JS, Murry AD, Zhang Y, Girven KS, Kuo L, Cline MM, Bernstein MX, Burdyniuk M, Bowler B, Goodwin NL, Juarez B, Zweifel LS, Golden SA. Proc Natl Acad Sci U S A. 2024 Aug 6;121(32):e2320250121. doi: 10.1073/pnas.2320250121. Epub 2024 Jul 29. PubMed 39074275.
Backbone
  Vector backbone: pAAV-EF1a-FlpO
  Backbone manufacturer: Karl Deisseroth
  Vector type: Mammalian Expression, AAV, Cre/Lox
Growth in bacteria
  Bacterial resistance: Ampicillin, 100 μg/mL
  Growth temperature: 37°C
  Growth strain: NEB Stable
  Copy number: High Copy
Gene/Insert
  Gene/Insert name: FLAG-KORD-P2A-ArgiNLS-AausFP1
  Species: Synthetic
  Promoter: hSyn
  Tag / fusion protein: FLAG; ArgiNLS (N terminal on insert)
  Cloning method: Restriction Enzyme; 5′ cloning site NheI (not destroyed); 3′ cloning site AscI (not destroyed)
Terms and licenses: Academic/Nonprofit Terms; Industry Terms: Not Available to Industry
Depositor comments: The ArgiNLS system was conceptualized and developed by Eric Szelenyi. Please visit https://pubmed.ncbi.nlm.nih.gov/38045271/ for bioRxiv preprint.
How to cite: pAAV-hSyn-DIO-FLAG-KORD-P2A-ArgiNLS-AausFP1 was a gift from Sam Golden (Addgene plasmid # 220610 ; http://n2t.net/addgene:220610 ; RRID:Addgene_220610)
